>Addgene plasmid #228032 | pENTR223 Rab11A S25N-STOP | addgene full sequence | sequence record 450383 | Addgene NGS Result
CTTGAGATCCTTTTTTTCTGCGCGTAATCTGCTGCTTGCAAACAAAAAAACCACCGCTACCAGCGGTGGT
TTGTTTGCCGGATCAAGAGCTACCAACTCTTTTTCCGAAGGTAACTGGCTTCAGCAGAGCGCAGATACCA
AATACTGTTCTTCTAGTGTAGCCGTAGTTAGGCCACCACTTCAAGAACTCTGTAGCACCGCCTACATACC
TCGCTCTGCTAATCCTGTTACCAGTGGCTGCTGCCAGTGGCGATAAGTCGTGTCTTACCGGGTTGGACTC
AAGACGATAGTTACCGGATAAGGCGCAGCGGTCGGGCTGAACGGGGGGTTCGTGCACACAGCCCAGCTTG
GAGCGAACGACCTACACCGAACTGAGATACCTACAGCGTGAGCTATGAGAAAGCGCCACGCTTCCCGAAG
GGAGAAAGGCGGACAGGTATCCGGTAAGCGGCAGGGTCGGAACAGGAGAGCGCACGAGGGAGCTTCCAGG
GGGAAACGCCTGGTATCTTTATAGTCCTGTCGGGTTTCGCCACCTCTGACTTGAGCGTCGATTTTTGTGA
TGCTCGTCAGGGGGGCGGAGCCTATGGAAAAACGCCAGCAACGCGGCCTTTTTACGGTTCCTGGCCTTTT
GCTGGCCTTTTGCTCACATGTTCTTTCCTGCGTTATCCCCTGATTCTGTGGATAACCGTATTACCGCCTT
TGAGTGAGCTGATACCGCTCGCCGCAGCCGAACGACCGAGCGCAGCGAGTCAGTGAGCGAGGAAGCGGAA
GAGCGCCCAATACGCAAACCGCCTCTCCCCGCGCGTTGGCCGATTCATTAATGCAGCTGGCACGACAGGT
TTCCCGACTGGAAAGCGGGCAGTGAGCGCAACGCAATTAATACGCGTACCGCTAGCCAGGAAGAGTTTGT
AGAAACGCAAAAAGGCCATCCGTCAGGATGGCCTTCTGCTTAGTTTGATGCCTGGCAGTTTATGGCGGGC
GTCCTGCCCGCCACCCTCCGGGCCGTTGCTTCACAACGTTCAAATCCGCTCCCGGCGGATTTGTCCTACT
CAGGAGAGCGTTCACCGACAAACAACAGATAAAACGAAAGGCCCAGTCTTCCGACTGAGCCTTTCGTTTT
ATTTGATGCCTGGCAGTTCCCTACTCTCGCGTTAACGCTAGCATGGATGTTTTCCCAGTCACGACGTTGT
AAAACGACGGCCAGTCTTAAGCTCGGGCCCCAAATAATGATTTTATTTTGACTGATAGTGACCTGTTCGT
TGCAACAAATTGATGAGCAATGCTTTTTTATAATGCCAACTTTGTACAAAAAAGTTGGCATGGGCACCCG
CGACGACGAGTACGACTACCTCTTTAAAGTTGTCCTTATTGGAGATTCTGGTGTTGGAAAGAATAATCTC
CTGTCTCGATTTACTCGAAATGAGTTTAATCTGGAAAGCAAGAGCACCATTGGAGTAGAGTTTGCAACAA
GAAGCATCCAGGTTGATGGAAAAACAATAAAGGCACAGATATGGGACACAGCAGGGCAAGAGCGATATCG
AGCTATAACATCAGCATATTATCGTGGAGCTGTAGGTGCCTTATTGGTTTATGACATTGCTAAACATCTC
ACATATGAAAATGTAGAGCGATGGCTGAAAGAACTGAGAGATCATGCTGATAGTAACATTGTTATCATGC
TTGTGGGCAATAAGAGTGATCTACGTCATCTCAGGGCAGTTCCTACAGATGAAGCAAGAGCTTTTGCAGA
AAAGAATGGTTTGTCATTCATTGAAACTTCGGCCCTAGACTCTACAAATGTAGAAGCTGCTTTTCAGACA
ATTTTAACAGAGATTTACCGCATTGTTTCTCAGAAGCAAATGTCAGACAGACGCGAAAATGACATGTCTC
CAAGCAACAATGTGGTTCCTATTCATGTTCCACCAACCACTGAAAACAAGCCAAAGGTGCAGTGCTGTCA
GAACATCTAACCAACTTTCTTGTACAAAGTTGGCATTATAAGAAAGCATTGCTTATCAATTTGTTGCAAC
GAACAGGTCACTATCAGTCAAAATAAAATCATTATTTGCCATCCAGCTGATATCCCCTATAGTGAGTCGT
ATTACATGGTCATAGCTGTTTCCTGGCAGCTCTGGCCCGTGTCTCAAAATCTCTGATGTTACATTGCACA
AGATAAAAATATATCATCATGCCTCCTCTAGACCAGCCAGGACAGAAATGCCTCGACTTCGCTGCTACCC
AAGGTTGCCGGGTGACGCACACCGTGGAAACGGATGAAGGCACGAACCCAGTGGACATAAGCCTGTTCGG
TTCGTAAGCTGTAATGCAAGTAGCGTATGCGCTCACGCAACTGGTCCAGAACCTTGACCGAACGCAGCGG
TGGTAACGGCGCAGTGGCGGTTTTCATGGCTTGTTATGACTGTTTTTTTGGGGTACAGTCTATGCCTCGG
GCATCCAAGCAGCAAGCGCGTTACGCCGTGGGTCGATGTTTGATGTTATGGAGCAGCAACGATGTTACGC
AGCAGGGCAGTCGCCCTAAAACAAAGTTAAACATTATGAGGGAAGCGGTGATCGCCGAAGTATCGACTCA
ACTATCAGAGGTAGTTGGCGTCATCGAGCGCCATCTCGAACCGACGTTGCTGGCCGTACATTTGTACGGC
TCCGCAGTGGATGGCGGCCTGAAGCCACACAGTGATATTGATTTGCTGGTTACGGTGACCGTAAGGCTTG
ATGAAACAACGCGGCGAGCTTTGATCAACGACCTTTTGGAAACTTCGGCTTCCCCTGGAGAGAGCGAGAT
TCTCCGCGCTGTAGAAGTCACCATTGTTGTGCACGACGACATCATTCCGTGGCGTTATCCAGCTAAGCGC
GAACTGCAATTTGGAGAATGGCAGCGCAATGACATTCTTGCAGGTATCTTCGAGCCAGCCACGATCGACA
TTGATCTGGCTATCTTGCTGACAAAAGCAAGAGAACATAGCGTTGCCTTGGTAGGTCCAGCGGCGGAGGA
ACTCTTTGATCCGGTTCCTGAACAGGATCTATTTGAGGCGCTAAATGAAACCTTAACGCTATGGAACTCG
CCGCCCGACTGGGCTGGCGATGAGCGAAATGTAGTGCTTACGTTGTCCCGCATTTGGTACAGCGCAGTAA
CCGGCAAAATCGCGCCGAAGGATGTCGCTGCCGACTGGGCAATGGAGCGCCTGCCGGCCCAGTATCAGCC
CGTCATACTTGAAGCTAGACAGGCTTATCTTGGACAAGAAGAAGATCGCTTGGCCTCGCGCGCAGATCAG
TTGGAAGAATTTGTCCACTACGTGAAAGGCGAGATCACCAAGGTAGTCGGCAAATAACCCTCGAGCCACC
CATGACCAAAATCCCTTAACGTGAGTTACGCGTCGTTCCACTGAGCGTCAGACCCCGTAGAAAAGATCAA
AGGATCTT
Features (pLannotate 1.2.2; 12 found; start..end, strand, type, name):
      2..590     +  rep_origin     ori: high-copy-number ColE1/pMB1/pBR322/pUC origin of replication
    773..865     +  CDS            lacI (fragment): lac repressor; lacI; The lac repressor binds to the lac operator to inhibit transcription in E. coli. This inhibition can be relieved by adding lactose or isopropyl-β-D-thiogalactopyranoside (IPTG).
    920..947     -  terminator     rrnB T2 terminator: transcription terminator T2 from the E. coli rrnB gene
   1079..1122    +  terminator     rrnB T1 terminator: Escherichia coli rrnB; transcription terminator T1 from the E. coli rrnB gene
   1169..1205    -  CDS            lacZα (fragment): LacZα fragment of β-galactosidase; lacZ fragment
   1222..1317    +  protein_bind   attL3: mutant version of attL; recombination site for the Gateway® LR reaction LR Clonase™
   1320..1967    +  CDS            RAB11A: RB11A_HUMAN - Also known as RAB11. Experimental evidence at protein level: Swiss-Prot protein existence level 1. The small GTPases Rab are key regulators of intracellular membrane trafficking, from the formation of transport vesicles to their fusion with membranes. Rabs cycle between an inactive GDP-bound form and an active GTP-bound form that is able to recruit to membranes different set of downstream effectors directly responsible for vesicle formation, movement, tethering and fusion. The small Rab GTPase RAB11A regulates endocytic recycling. Acts as a major regulator of membrane delivery du
   1972..2067    -  protein_bind   attL3: mutant version of attL; recombination site for the Gateway® LR reaction LR Clonase™
   2086..2104    -  promoter       T7 promoter: promoter for bacteriophage T7 RNA polymerase
   2294..2317    +  promoter       Pc promoter (fragment): intI1 (promoter lies within the coding sequence); class 1 integron promoter
   2493..2549    +  CDS            GmR (fragment): gentamycin acetyltransferase; aacC1; confers resistance to gentamycin
   2556..3347    +  CDS            SmR: aminoglycoside adenylyltransferase (Murphy, 1985); aadA; confers resistance to spectinomycin and streptomycin
