[The description below was written by a language model from this plasmid's Addgene catalogue record and pLannotate feature annotations shown in this document.]
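Description:
pENTR223 Rab11A S25N-STOP is a Gateway entry clone of about 3.4 kb built on the pENTR223 backbone and catalogued as a Gateway DONR-type vector. It is a bacterial shuttle plasmid rather than an expression construct. It replicates in E. coli from a high-copy ColE1/pUC-type origin and is selected with spectinomycin through the aadA aminoglycoside adenylyltransferase gene (SmR). An upstream fragment of the class 1 integron Pc promoter probably drives this marker. Short fragments annotated as lacI, lacZα and a gentamicin resistance gene appear to be non-functional backbone remnants.

The payload is the human RAB11A coding sequence carrying the S25N substitution, which the record describes as a dominant negative mutation. RAB11A is a small Rab GTPase that cycles between GDP- and GTP-bound states and regulates endocytic recycling. The open reading frame is flanked by two attL recombination sites in opposing orientation. The automated annotation labels both as attL3, so it does not resolve which attL variants they are. These sites allow LR Clonase-mediated transfer of the insert into a destination vector of choice. rrnB T1 and T2 terminators lie upstream of the cassette and insulate it from read-through transcription, and a T7 promoter sits just beyond the downstream attL site, pointing back toward the insert.

No eukaryotic promoter or tag is annotated in the entry clone, so these must come from the destination vector. Because the insert retains its native STOP codon, it suits untagged or N-terminally tagged expression but not C-terminal fusions. Typical use is generating expression constructs to perturb Rab11A-dependent membrane trafficking.
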