Addgene plasmid #228032: pENTR223 Rab11A S25N-STOP
Purpose: DONR vector for shuttling Rab11A S25N (Dominant negative mutation) into DEST vector. Contains a STOP codon.
Depositing lab: Wade Harper. Depositing organization: Harvard Medical School.
Backbone
  Vector backbone: pENTR223
  Vector type: Gateway DONR
Growth in bacteria
  Bacterial resistance: Spectinomycin, 50 μg/mL
  Growth temperature: 37°C
  Growth strain: DH5alpha
  Copy number: High Copy
Gene/Insert
  Gene/Insert name: Rab11A
  Species: H. sapiens (human)
  Mutation: S25N
  Entrez Gene: RAB11A (a.k.a. YL8)
  Cloning method: Gateway Cloning
Terms and licenses: Academic/Nonprofit Terms; Industry Terms: Not Available to Industry
How to cite: pENTR223 Rab11A S25N-STOP was a gift from Wade Harper (Addgene plasmid # 228032 ; http://n2t.net/addgene:228032 ; RRID:Addgene_228032)
