>Addgene plasmid #228032 | pENTR223 Rab11A S25N-STOP | depositor partial sequence | sequence record 447457 | RAB11A[S25N]-STOP
ATGGGCACCCGCGACGACGAGTACGACTACCTCTTTAAAGTTGTCCTTATTGGAGATTCTGGTGTTGGAA
AGAATAATCTCCTGTCTCGATTTACTCGAAATGAGTTTAATCTGGAAAGCAAGAGCACCATTGGAGTAGA
GTTTGCAACAAGAAGCATCCAGGTTGATGGAAAAACAATAAAGGCACAGATATGGGACACAGCAGGGCAA
GAGCGATATCGAGCTATAACATCAGCATATTATCGTGGAGCTGTAGGTGCCTTATTGGTTTATGACATTG
CTAAACATCTCACATATGAAAATGTAGAGCGATGGCTGAAAGAACTGAGAGATCATGCTGATAGTAACAT
TGTTATCATGCTTGTGGGCAATAAGAGTGATCTACGTCATCTCAGGGCAGTTCCTACAGATGAAGCAAGA
GCTTTTGCAGAAAAGAATGGTTTGTCATTCATTGAAACTTCGGCCCTAGACTCTACAAATGTAGAAGCTG
CTTTTCAGACAATTTTAACAGAGATTTACCGCATTGTTTCTCAGAAGCAAATGTCAGACAGACGCGAAAA
TGACATGTCTCCAAGCAACAATGTGGTTCCTATTCATGTTCCACCAACCACTGAAAACAAGCCAAAGGTG
CAGTGCTGTCAGAACATCTAA
